>Addgene plasmid #127688 | OphA-delta C6-W400A | addgene full sequence | sequence record 250749 | Addgene NGS Result
TGGCGAATGGG
[124 nt withheld, positions 12-135]
C
[91 nt withheld, positions 137-227]
A
[49 nt withheld, positions 229-277]
CCTTTGACGTTGGAGTCCACGTTCTTT
[37 nt withheld, positions 305-341]
ACCCTATCTCGGTCTATTCTTTTGATTTATAAGGGATTTTGCCGATTTCGGCCTATTGGTTAAAAAATGA
GCTGATTTAACAAAAATTTAACGCGAATTTTAACAAAATATTAACGCTTACAATTTAGGTGGCACTTTTC
GGGGAAATGTGCGCGGAACCCCTATTTGTTTATTTTTCTAAATACATTCAAATATGTATCCGCTCATGAA
TTAATTCTTAGAAAAACTCATCGAGCATCAAATGAAACTGCAATTTATTCATATCAGGATTATCAATACC
ATATTTTTGAAAAAGCCGTTTCTGTAATGAAGGAGAAAACTCACCGAGGCAGTTCCATAGGATGGCAAGA
TCCTGGTATCGGTCTGCGATTCCGACTCGTCCAACATCAATACAACCTATTAATTTCCCCTCGTCAAAAA
TAAGGTTATCAAGTGAGAAATCACCATGAGTGACGACTGAATCCGGTGAGAATGGCAAAAGTTTATGCAT
TTCTTTCCAGACTTGTTCAACAGGCCAGCCATTACGCTCGTCATCAAAATCACTCGCATCAACCAAACCG
TTATTCATTCGTGATTGCGCCTGAGCGAGACGAAATACGCGATCGCTGTTAAAAGGACAATTACAAACAG
GAATCGAATGCAACCGGCGCAGGAACACTGCCAGCGCATCAACAATATTTTCACCTGAATCAGGATATTC
TTCTAATACCTGGAATGCTGTTTTCCCGGGGATCGCAGTGGTGAGTAACCATGCATCATCAGGAGTACGG
ATAAAATGCTTGATGGTCGGAAGAGGCATAAATTCCGTCAGCCAGTTTAGTCTGACCATCTCATCTGTAA
CATCATTGGCAACGCTACCTTTGCCATGTTTCAGAAACAACTCTGGCGCATCGGGCTTCCCATACAATCG
ATAGATTGTCGCACCTGATTGCCCGACATTATCGCGAGCCCATTTATACCCATATAAATCAGCATCCATG
TTGGAATTTAATCGCGGCCTAGAGCAAGACGTTTCCCGTTGAATATGGCTCATAACACCCCTTGTATTAC
TGTTTATGTAAGCAGACAGTTTTATTGTTCATGACCAAAATCCCTTAACGTGAGTTTTCGTTCCACTGAG
CGTCAGACCGTAGAAAAGATCAAAGGATCTTCTTGAGATCCTTTTTTTCTGCGCGTAATCTGCTGCTTGC
AAACAAAAAAACCACCGCTACCAGCGGTGGTTTGTTTGCCGGATCAAGAGCTACCAACTCTTTTTCCGAA
GGTAACTGGCTTCAGCAGAGCGCAGATACCAAATACTGTCCTTCTAGTGTAGCCGTAGTTAGGCCACCAC
TTCAAGAACTCTGTAGCACCGCCTACATACCTCGCTCTGCTAATCCTGTTACCAGTGGCTGCTGCCAGTG
GCGATAAGTCGTGTCTTACCGGGTTGGACTCAAGACGATAGTTACCGGATAAGGCGCAGCGGTCGGGCTG
AACGGGGGGTTCGTGCACACAGCCCAGCTTGGAGCGAACGACCTACACCGAACTGAGATACCTACAGCGT
GAGCTATGAGAAAGCGCCACGCTTCCCGAAGGGAGAAAGGCGGACAGGTATCCGGTAAGCGGCAGGGTCG
GAACAGGAGAGCGCACGAGGGAGCTTCCAGGGGGAAACGCCTGGTATCTTTATAGTCCTGTCGGGTTTCG
CCACCTCTGACTTGAGCGTCGATTTTTGTGATGCTCGTCAGGGGGGCGGAGCCTATGGAAAAACGCCAGC
AACGCGGCCTTTTTACGGTTCCTGGCCTTTTGCTGGCCTTTTGCTCACATGTTCTTTCCTGCGTTATCCC
CTGATTCTGTGGATAACCGTATTACCGCCTTTGAGTGAGCTGATACCGCTCGCCGCAGCCGAACGACCGA
GCGCAGCGAGTCAGTGAGCGAGGAAGCGGAAGAGCGCCTGATGCGGTATTTTCTCCTTACGCATCTGTGC
GGTATTTCACACCGCAATGGTGCACTCTCAGTACAATCTGCTCTGATGCCGCATAGTTAAGCCAGTATAC
ACTCCGCTATCGCTACGTGACTGGGTCATGGCTGCGCCCCGACACCCGCCAACACCCGCTGACGCGCCCT
GACGGGCTTGTCTGCTCCCGGCATCCGCTTACAGACAAGCTGTGACCGTCTCCGGGAGCTGCATGTGTCA
GAGGTTTTCACCGTCATCACCGAAACGCGCGAGGCAGCTGCGGTAAAGCTCATCAGCGTGGTCGTGAAGC
GATTCACAGATGTCTGCCTGTTCATCCGCGTCCAGCTCGTTGAGTTTCTCCAGAAGCGTTAATGTCTGGC
TTCTGATAAAGCGGGCCATGTTAAGGGCGGTTTTTTCCTGTTTGGTCACTGATGCCTCCGTGTAAGGGGG
ATTTCTGTTCATGGGGGTAATGATACCGATGAAACGAGAGAGGATGCTCACGATACGGGTTACTGATGAT
GAACATGCCCGGTTACTGGAACGTTGTGAGGGTAAACAACTGGCGGTATGGATGCGGCGGGACCAGAGAA
AAATCACTCAGGGTCAATGCCAGCGCTTCGTTAATACAGATGTAGGTGTTCCACAGGGTAGCCAGCAGCA
TCCTGCGATGCAGATCCGGAACATAATGGTGCAGGGCGCTGACTTCCGCGTTTCCAGACTTTACGAAACA
CGGAAACCGAAGACCATTCATGTTGTTGCTCAGGTCGCAGACGTTTTGCAGCAGCAGTCGCTTCACGTTC
GCTCGCGTATCGGTGATTCATTCTGCTAACCAGTAAGGCAACCCCGCCAGCCTAGCCGGGTCCTCAACGA
CAGGAGCACGATCATGCGCACCCGTGGGGCCGCCATGCCGGCGATAATGGCCTGCTTCTCGCCGAAACGT
TTGGTGGCGGGACCAGTGACGAAGGCTTGAGCGAGGGCGTGCAAGATTCCGAATACCGCAAGCGACAGGC
CGATCATCGTCGCGCTCCAGCGAAAGCGGTCCTCGCCGAAAATGACCCAGAGCGCTGCCGGCACCTGTCC
TACGAGTTGCATGATAAAGAAGACAGTCATAAGTGCGGCGACGATAGTCATGCCCCGCGCCCACCGGAAG
GAGCTGACTGGGTTGAAGGCTCTCAAGGGCATCGGTCGAGATCCCGGTGCCTAATGAGTGAGCTAACTTA
CATTAATTGCGTTGCGCTCACTGCCCGCTTTCCAGTCGGGAAACCCGTCGTGCCAGCTGCATTAATGAAT
CGGCCAACGCGCGGGGAGAGGCGGTTTGCGTATTGGGCGCCAGGGTGGTTTTTCTTTTCACCAGTGAGAC
GGGCAACAGCTGATTGCCCTTCACCGCCTGGCCCTGAGAGAGTTGCAGCAAGCGGTCCACGCTGGTTTGC
CCCAGCAGGCGAAAATCCTGTTTGATGGTGGTTAACGGCGGGATATAACATGAGCTGTCTTCGGTATCGT
CGTATCCCACTACCGAGATATCCGCACCAACGCGCAGCCCGGACTCGGTAATGGCGCGCATTGCGCCCAG
CGCCATCTGATCGTTGGCAACCAGCATCGCAGTGGGAACGATGCCCTCATTCAGCATTTGCATGGTTTGT
TGAAAACCGGACATGGCACTCCAGTCGCCTTCCCGTTCCGCTATCGGCTGAATTTGATTGCGAGTGAGAT
ATTTATGCCAGCCAGCCAGACGCAGACGCGCCGAGACAGAACTTAATGGGCCCGCTAACAGCGCGATTTG
CTGGTGACCCAATGCGACCAGATGCTCCACGCCCAGTCGCGTACCGTCTTCATGGGAGAAAATAATACTG
TTGATGGGTGTCTGGTCAGAGACATCAAGAAATAACGCCGGAACATTAGTGCAGGCAGCTTCCACAGCAA
TGGCATCCTGGTCATCCAGCGGATAGTTAATGATCAGCCCACTGACGCGTTGCGCGAGAAGATTGTGCAC
CGCCGCTTTACAGGCTTCGACGCCGCTTCGTTCTACCATCGACACCACCACGCTGGCACCCAGTTGATCG
GCGCGAGATTTAATCGCCGCGACAATTTGCGACGGCGCGTGCAGGGCCAGACTGGAGGTGGCAACGCCAA
TCAGCAACGACTGTTTGCCCGCCAGTTGTTGTGCCACGCGGTTGGGAATGTAATTCAGCTCCGCCATCGC
CGCTTCCACTTTTTCCCGCGTTTTCGCAGAAACGTGGCTGGCCTGGTTCACCACGCGGGAAACGGTCTGA
TAAGAGACACCGGCATACTCTGCGACATCGTATAACGTTACTGGTTTCACATTCACCACCCTGAATTGAC
TCTCTTCCGGGCGCTATCATGCCATACCGCGAAAGGTTTTGCGCCATTCGATGGTGTCCGGGATCTCGAC
GCTCTCCCTTATGCGACTCCTGCATTAGGAAGCAGCCCAGTAGTAGGTTGAGGCCGTTGAGCACCGCCGC
CGCAAGGAATGGTGCATGCAAGGAGATGGCGCCCAACAGTCCCCCGGCCACGGGGCCTGCCACCATACCC
ACGCCGAAACAAGCGCTCATGAGCCCGAAGTGGCGAGCCCGATCTTCCCCATCGGTGATGTCGGCGATAT
AGGCGCCAGCAACCGCACCTGTGGCGCCGGTGATGCCGGCCACGATGCGTCCGGCGTAGAGGATCGAGAT
CTCGATCCCGCGAAATTAATACGACTCACTATAGGGGAATTGTGAGCGGATAACAATTCCCCTCTAGAAA
TAATTTTGTTTAACTTTAAGAAGGAGATATACATATGGAGCATCATCATCATCATCATCATCATGAGAAT
CTGTATTTCCAGGGCACTTCCACTCAGACCAAAGCTGGCTCACTCACCATCGTCGGTACCGGTATCGAGA
GTATCGGACAAATGACGCTTCAGGCGTTGTCCTACATCGAAGCCGCCGCGAAGGTTTTCTACTGCGTCAT
CGACCCCGCCACTGAGGCATTCATCCTCACCAAGAACAAGAACTGCGTTGACTTGTATCAGTATTACGAC
AATGGCAAGTCCAGATTGAACACTTACACCCAAATGTCAGAGCTCATGGTCAGGGAAGTCCGCAAGGGCC
TCGATGTCGTGGGCGTCTTCTACGGCCACCCAGGAGTGTTCGTGAACCCGTCTCACCGAGCTCTGGCTAT
CGCCAAGAGTGAAGGCTACCGAGCGAGGATGCTTCCAGGCGTGTCTGCGGAAGATTGTCTCTTCGCGGAC
TTGTGCATTGATCCTTCGAACCCGGGTTGCCTGACCTACGAGGCATCGGATTTCCTGATCAGGGATCGCC
CGGTCAGCATCCACAGTCACTTGGTCCTGTTCCAAGTCGGATGCGTCGGTATCGCCGACTTCAACTTCAC
TGGATTCGACAACAACAAATTCGGCGTTCTCGTCGACCGTCTCGAGCAAGAATACGGCGCCGAGCACCCT
GTCGTCCATTACATCGCAGCTATGATGCCACACCAAGACCCAGTCACCGATAAATACACCGTCGCGCAGC
TCCGTGAGCCCGAGATCGCGAAGCGTGTTGGCGGTGTCTCGACTTTCTACATCCCTCCCAAGGCCAGGAA
AGCATCGAACTTGGACATCATAAGGCGCCTAGAGCTCTTGCCTGCTGGGCAAGTTCCCGACAAGAAAGCG
CGTATTTACCCGGCCAACCAGTGGGAGCCCGATGTTCCCGAAGTCGAACCCTACAGACCATCTGACCAGG
CTGCCATCGCTCAGTTGGCTGACCACGCTCCTCCTGAGCAATATCAACCTCTTGCTACTTCGAAAGCCAT
GTCTGATGTTATGACGAAGTTGGCTTTGGATCCCAAGGCACTCGCCGACTACAAAGCTGATCACCGCGCC
TTTGCTCAATCTGTCCCCGACTTGACGCCTCAGGAGCGTGCGGCTTTGGAGCTCGGTGATTCGTGGGCTA
TTCGTTGCGCGATGAAGAATATGCCCTCGTCGCTCTTGGACGCTGCTCGTGAATCCGGCGAAGAGGCATC
CCAAAACGGTTTCCCAGCAGTCATCGTCGTTGGTGTTATCGGTGTCATCGGATAAGCGGCCGCACTCGAG
CACCACCACCACCACCACTGAGATCCGGCTGCTAACAAAGCCCGAAAGGAAGCTGAGTTGGCTGCTGCCA
CCGCTGAGCAATAACTAGCATAACCCCTTGGGGCCTCTAAACGGGTCTTGAGGGGTTTTTTGCTGAAAGG
AGGAACTATATCCGGAT
Features (pLannotate 1.2.2; 19 found; start..end, strand, type, name):
     12..440     +  rep_origin     f1 ori (sequence partly withheld): f1 bacteriophage origin of replication; arrow indicates direction of (+) strand synthesis
    493..550     +  promoter       AmpR promoter (fragment): bla
    559..1374    -  CDS            KanR: aminoglycoside phosphotransferase; aph(3')-Ia; confers resistance to kanamycin in bacteria or G418 (Geneticin®) in eukaryotes
   1494..2082    +  rep_origin     ori: high-copy-number ColE1/pMB1/pBR322/pUC origin of replication
   2268..2407    -  misc_feature   bom: basis of mobility region from pBR322
   2509..2700    -  CDS            rop: Rop protein, which maintains plasmids at low copy number; rop
   2717..3097    +  CDS            YPB1_ECOLX: Protein predicted: Swiss-Prot protein existence level 4. From Escherichia coli.
   3169..3460    -  CDS            TcR (fragment): tetracycline efflux protein; tet; confers resistance to tetracycline
   3475..3496    -  protein_bind   CAP binding site: CAP binding activates transcription in the presence of cAMP. E. coli catabolite activator protein
   3509..4591    -  CDS            lacI: lac repressor; lacI; The lac repressor binds to the lac operator to inhibit transcription in E. coli. This inhibition can be relieved by adding lactose or isopropyl-β-D-thiogalactopyranoside (IPTG).
   4592..4669    -  promoter       lacI promoter: lacI
   4677..4956    -  CDS            TcR (fragment): tetracycline efflux protein; tet; confers resistance to tetracycline
   4978..4996    +  promoter       T7 promoter: promoter for bacteriophage T7 RNA polymerase
   4997..5021    +  protein_bind   lac operator: The lac repressor binds to the lac operator to inhibit transcription in E. coli. This inhibition can be relieved by adding lactose or isopropyl-β-D-thiogalactopyranoside (IPTG). lac repressor encoded by lacI
   5036..5058    +  RBS            RBS: efficient ribosome binding site from bacteriophage T7 gene 10 (Olins and Rangwala, 1989)
   5071..5089    +  CDS            capTEV™ (fragment): composite tag for in vivo biotinylation, TEV protease cleavage, and 6xHis tagging
   6362..6379    +  CDS            9xHis (fragment): 9xHis affinity tag
   6389..6438    +  CDS            SET1 (fragment): solubility-enhancement tag derived from T7 phage gene 10B
   6446..6493    +  terminator     T7 terminator: transcription terminator for bacteriophage T7 RNA polymerase
