[The description below was written by a language model from this plasmid's Addgene catalogue record and pLannotate feature annotations shown in this document.]
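Description:
OphA-delta C6-W400A is a pET24-based bacterial expression plasmid for producing a His-tagged variant of OphA in E. coli. The insert is listed as synthetic and carries two changes: a six-residue C-terminal truncation (delta C6) and a tryptophan-to-alanine substitution at position 400. The associated publication concerns the enzymatic mechanism by which backbone amide nitrogens in peptide bonds are methylated, so this mutant was presumably made for structural or biochemical dissection of that activity, although the record itself states only bacterial expression as the purpose.

Expression follows the standard pET arrangement: a T7 promoter with an adjacent lac operator, the strong phage T7 gene 10 ribosome binding site, and a downstream T7 terminator. The plasmid-borne lacI gene with its own promoter supplies repressor, so transcription is held off until IPTG induction in a host that provides T7 RNA polymerase. The OphA coding region itself is not annotated, but it corresponds to the unlabelled stretch of about 1.3 kb between the RBS and the terminator. A short tag-like fragment detected just after the RBS is consistent with the catalogued N-terminal His8 tag. The table also flags a His-tag fragment near the 3′ end of the cassette, probably the vector's own C-terminal tag sequence; whether it is translated is not stated.

Selection is by kanamycin through the aph(3')-Ia gene. Replication uses a ColE1/pMB1-type origin accompanied by the bom and rop elements of pBR322; the catalogue lists the plasmid as high copy, although rop normally restrains copy number. An f1 origin is also present, and the tetracycline-resistance fragments flanking lacI are non-functional backbone remnants. The cloning sites used are not recorded.
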