Addgene plasmid #127688: OphA-delta C6-W400A
Purpose: Bacterial expression of His-tagged OphA-delta C6-W400A
Depositing lab: James Naismith. Depositing organization: University of St. Andrews. Publication: A molecular mechanism for the enzymatic methylation of nitrogen atoms within peptide bonds. Song H, van der Velden NS, Shiran SL, Bleiziffer P, Zach C, Sieber R, Imani AS, Krausbeck F, Aebi M, Freeman MF, Riniker S, Kunzler M, Naismith JH. Sci Adv. 2018 Aug 24;4(8):eaat2720. doi: 10.1126/sciadv.aat2720. eCollection 2018 Aug. aat2720 PubMed 30151425.
Backbone
  Vector backbone: pET24
  Vector type: Bacterial Expression
Growth in bacteria
  Bacterial resistance: Kanamycin, 50 μg/mL
  Growth temperature: 37°C
  Growth strain: DH5alpha
  Copy number: High Copy
Gene/Insert
  Gene/Insert name: OphA-delta C6-W400A
  Species: Synthetic
  Mutation: delta C6-W400A
  Tag / fusion protein: His8 (N terminal on backbone)
  Cloning method: Restriction Enzyme; 5′ cloning site unknown (unknown if destroyed); 3′ cloning site unknown (unknown if destroyed)
Terms and licenses: Academic/Nonprofit Terms; Industry Terms: Not Available to Industry
How to cite: OphA-delta C6-W400A was a gift from James Naismith (Addgene plasmid # 127688 ; http://n2t.net/addgene:127688 ; RRID:Addgene_127688)
